Addgene plasmid #203902: pUN1310 - pL2_pNOS-RLUC-tNOS_tOCS-FLUC-pDAT
Purpose: Reporter plasmid for the DAT promoter from C. roseus with firefly luciferase readout and Renilla luciferase normalization in a plant binary vector for Agrobacterium-mediated transformation.
Depositing lab: Carolyn Lee-Parsons. Depositing organization: Northeastern University. Publication: Identification of DELLA and GID1 genes in Catharanthus roseus and their potential role in regulating vindoline biosynthesis. Cole-Osborn LF, Soens N, Bernal-Franco D, Prifti O, Cram EJ, Lee-Parsons CWT. Plant Mol Biol. 2025 Jun 5;115(3):72. doi: 10.1007/s11103-025-01599-1. PubMed 40471459.
Backbone
  Vector backbone: pSB90
  Backbone manufacturer: Mortensen et al., 2019 (doi:10.3389/fpls.2019.00755)
  Vector type: Plant Expression, Luciferase
Growth in bacteria
  Bacterial resistance: Kanamycin, 50 μg/mL
  Growth temperature: 37°C
  Growth strain: DH5alpha
  Copy number: High Copy
Gene/Insert
  Gene/Insert name: pDAT-FLUC-tOCS; pNOS-RLUC-tNOS
  Species: Synthetic; Catharanthus roseus var. LBE
  Insert size (bp): 5264
  Cloning method: Restriction Enzyme; 5′ cloning site unknown (destroyed during cloning)
Terms and licenses: Academic/Nonprofit Terms; Industry Terms: Not Available to Industry
How to cite: pUN1310 - pL2_pNOS-RLUC-tNOS_tOCS-FLUC-pDAT was a gift from Carolyn Lee-Parsons (Addgene plasmid # 203902 ; http://n2t.net/addgene:203902 ; RRID:Addgene_203902)
