[The description below was written by a language model from this plasmid's Addgene catalogue record and pLannotate feature annotations shown in this document.]
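Description:
pUN1310 (pL2_pNOS-RLUC-tNOS_tOCS-FLUC-pDAT) is a dual-luciferase promoter-reporter plasmid built in the pSB90 plant binary backbone for Agrobacterium-mediated transformation. The backbone carries a high-copy ColE1/pUC-type origin for propagation in E. coli, and the pVS1 replication module (oriV, RepA and the StaA stability protein) for maintenance in Agrobacterium. Selection in bacteria is by kanamycin, through an aphA-3 aminoglycoside phosphotransferase gene driven by the bla promoter. The backbone also encodes a copy of virG, the positive regulator of Ti-plasmid vir loci. Nopaline-type left and right border repeats delimit the T-DNA that is transferred into plant cells.

Within the T-DNA, two reporter units are arranged tail to tail. The normalization cassette reads forward from the left border: the nopaline synthase promoter and the TMV Ω translational enhancer drive Renilla luciferase, followed by the NOS terminator. The Renilla coding sequence is annotated as two fragments with a short gap, which may reflect an interruption such as an intron, although none is annotated there. The test cassette lies on the opposite strand: firefly luciferase, interrupted by the modified potato ST-LS1 IV2 intron, which restricts functional expression to plant cells rather than Agrobacterium, and terminated by the octopine synthase terminator. According to the record, this gene is driven by the DAT promoter from Catharanthus roseus (var. LBE). The promoter itself is not picked up by the automated annotation and presumably occupies the unannotated region upstream of the firefly gene; the short LEU2 promoter hit there is probably spurious.

The firefly-to-Renilla signal ratio provides a normalized readout of DAT promoter activity. The associated work concerns the regulation of vindoline biosynthesis in C. roseus.
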