Features (pLannotate 1.2.2; 19 found; start..end, strand, type, name):
    270..287     -  promoter       LEU2 promoter (fragment): S. cerevisiae LEU2
   1162..1186    +  misc_feature   RB T-DNA repeat: right border repeat from nopaline C58 T-DNA
   1466..2095    +  CDS            pVS1 StaA: stability protein from the Pseudomonas plasmid pVS1 (Heeb et al., 2000)
   2524..3597    +  CDS            pVS1 RepA: replication protein from the Pseudomonas plasmid pVS1 (Heeb et al., 2000)
   3663..3857    +  rep_origin     pVS1 oriV: origin of replication for the Pseudomonas plasmid pVS1 (Heeb et al., 2000)
   3919..4023    +  promoter       AmpR promoter: bla
   4024..4818    +  CDS            KanR: aminoglycoside phosphotransferase; aphA-3; confers resistance to kanamycin
   5079..5879    +  CDS            virG: VIRG_AGRT9 - Protein inferred from homology: Swiss-Prot protein existence level 3. VirG is required for the positive regulation of at least two vir loci encoded by the Ti plasmid of A.tumefaciens. From Agrobacterium tumefaciens (strain 15955).
   6143..6731    +  rep_origin     ori: high-copy-number ColE1/pMB1/pBR322/pUC origin of replication
   6867..6891    +  misc_feature   LB T-DNA repeat: left border repeat from nopaline C58 T-DNA
   7056..7235    +  promoter       NOS promoter: nopaline synthase promoter
   7271..7326    +  misc_feature   TMV Ω: translational enhancer from the tobacco mosaic virus 5'-leader sequence (Gallie et al., 1988)
   7328..8182    +  CDS            LUCI_RENRE (fragment): Experimental evidence at protein level: Swiss-Prot protein existence level 1. Upon binding the substrate, the enzyme catalyzes an oxygenation, producing a very short-lived hydroperoxide that cyclizes into a dioxetanone structure, which collapses, releasing a CO(2) molecule. The spontaneous breakdown of the dioxetanone releases the energy (about 50 kcal/mole) that is necessary to generate the excited state of the coelenteramide product, which is the singlet form of the monoanion. In vivo the product undergoes the process of nonradiative energy transfer to an accessory protein, a green fluoresce
   8260..8364    +  CDS            LUCI_RENRE (fragment): Experimental evidence at protein level: Swiss-Prot protein existence level 1. Upon binding the substrate, the enzyme catalyzes an oxygenation, producing a very short-lived hydroperoxide that cyclizes into a dioxetanone structure, which collapses, releasing a CO(2) molecule. The spontaneous breakdown of the dioxetanone releases the energy (about 50 kcal/mole) that is necessary to generate the excited state of the coelenteramide product, which is the singlet form of the monoanion. In vivo the product undergoes the process of nonradiative energy transfer to an accessory protein, a green fluoresce
   8380..8632    +  terminator     NOS terminator: nopaline synthase terminator and poly(A) signal
   8681..9388    -  terminator     OCS terminator: octopine synthase terminator
   9396..10906   -  CDS            luciferase (fragment): firefly luciferase; luc
  10905..11093   -  intron         IV2 intron: modified second intron of the potato ST-LS1 gene (Vancanneyt et al., 1990)
  11092..97      -  CDS            luciferase (fragment) (across the origin): firefly luciferase; luc
>Addgene plasmid #203902 | pUN1310 - pL2_pNOS-RLUC-tNOS_tOCS-FLUC-pDAT | addgene full sequence | sequence record 404844 | Addgene NGS Result
ATCTCTTCATAGCCTTATGCAGTTGCTCTCCAGCGGTTCCATCCTCTAGAGGATAGAATGGCGCCGGGCC
TTTCTTTATGTTTTTGGCGTCCTCCATTTTTGCTTGCTGTTATATATTCAGACCCCAACACACAACACTT
ATATATAGGCTATCCAGTTGCCCATCCCACCCAACGTTCTTATGATACTTTCATTTTTTTTGTGGCCAGA
ATGGTTTTGGTTTTAGTTCCTATGACATAAATCAGTTGTTTTTTCTTTTGAAGAGTATTAAATATATATA
TATATATATATAATAACTAAAAGTCAAAGATAAAGTAGATGTGTAGTCATGTAATGAATATTAGTTGAGA
AAGTATTGGAAATAAATTTTACATAAATCAATAAAAATATTCTCTTCAAAGTGTGAGAATTACTAATAAT
TATATTTCATTTCTAAATTATTTCAATGTTAAAAATTGAAAAAATACTTTAAAATCTCTCATAATTATCT
AAATCTTTGTTAAACTCATAAAGAAAAAAGGAACATTCACAGCAAGAAATTAGCATAATAAATACAAAAA
GGGAATGTTATTGAATTAATGTACACATAATAGATGTTCAAATATATTATTTAAAGGGAACTAGAACTCT
CAAAGTTCAATTCTAATTGGATTTTGTCCTTCTAATGACAAATTACATTTCTTTTATGGTTTTGTAATCT
ATTGTATCTTAAATCTATAAATATGTCTTACGAAAAATATTAATAATATGATCCAGATTTGATTTTTTAG
TTTTACTTTCTCTCTACTTCGTTTTCTCTTCACTTTATTATTCTACCTTATATTGTATTATTATTCTAAA
TATTCAATTATGACGCGTTCATCAAATTCATAACATTTATATATTTCTTATTTTTATGTCTAATATTATA
AGTGGGAAGATACACCTATAATGTTTCTGAATTGGAAGGTTCTAATTCAAGACACATTTTGTAAGCAATA
TCCGTTCATGAAAGTTTCTAGGTGAAGAGGGTAATGTTTTATGGTTGGATGCTTAGCTTTTTGCTTATGA
TGAGTTTGAGAGGACAATACAAACACTTGGAATTTGATAGTTTGAACACTCCTTACGAGGATGCACATGT
GACCGAGGGACACGAAGTGATCCGTTTAAACTATCAGTGTTTGACAGGATATATTGGCGGGTAAACCTAA
GAGAAAAGAGCGTTTATTAGAATAATCGGATATTTAAAAGGGCGTGAAAAGGTTTATCCGTTCGTCCATT
TGTATGTGCCAGCCGTGCGGCTGCATGAAATCCTGGCCGGTTTGTCTGATGCCAAGCTGGCGGCCTGGCC
GGCCAGCTTGGCCGCTGAAGAAACCGAGCGCCGCCGTCTAAAAAGGTGATGTGTATTTGAGTAAAACAGC
TTGCGTCATGCGGTCGCTGCGTATATGATGCGATGAGTAAATAAACAAATACGCAAGGGGAACGCATGAA
GGTTATCGCTGTACTTAACCAGAAAGGCGGGTCAGGCAAGACGACCATCGCAACCCATCTAGCCCGCGCC
CTGCAACTCGCCGGGGCCGATGTTCTGTTAGTCGATTCCGATCCCCAGGGCAGTGCCCGCGATTGGGCGG
CCGTGCGGGAAGATCAACCGCTAACCGTTGTCGGCATCGACCGCCCGACGATTGACCGCGACGTGAAGGC
CATCGGCCGGCGCGACTTCGTAGTGATCGACGGAGCGCCCCAGGCGGCGGACTTGGCTGTGTCCGCGATC
AAGGCAGCCGACTTCGTGCTGATTCCGGTGCAGCCAAGCCCTTACGACATATGGGCCACCGCCGACCTGG
TGGAGCTGGTTAAGCAGCGCATTGAGGTCACGGATGGAAGGCTACAAGCGGCCTTTGTCGTGTCGCGGGC
GATCAAAGGCACGCGCATCGGCGGTGAGGTTGCCGAGGCGCTGGCCGGGTACGAGCTGCCCATTCTTGAG
TCCCGTATCACGCAGCGCGTGAGCTACCCAGGCACTGCCGCCGCCGGCACAACCGTTCTTGAATCAGAAC
CCGAGGGCGACGCTGCCCGCGAGGTCCAGGCGCTGGCCGCTGAAATTAAATCAAAACTCATTTGAGTTAA
TGAGGTAAAGAGAAAATGAGCAAAAGCACAAACACGCTAAGTGCCGGCCGTCCGAGCGCACGCAGCAGCA
AGGCTGCAACGTTGGCCAGCCTGGCAGACACGCCAGCCATGAAGCGGGTCAACTTTCAGTTGCCGGCGGA
GGATCACACCAAGCTGAAGATGTACGCGGTACGCCAAGGCAAGACCATTACCGAGCTGCTATCTGAATAC
ATCGCGCAGCTACCAGAGTAAATGAGCAAATGAATAAATGAGTAGATGAATTTTAGCGGCTAAAGGAGGC
GGCATGGAAAATCAAGAACAACCAGGCACCGACGCCGTGGAATGCCCCATGTGTGGAGGAACGGGCGGTT
GGCCAGGCGTAAGCGGCTGGGTTGTCTGCCGGCCCTGCAATGGCACTGGAACCCCCAAGCCCGAGGAATC
GGCGTGAGCGGTCGCAAACCATCCGGCCCGGTACAAATCGGCGCGGCGCTGGGTGATGACCTGGTGGAGA
AGTTGAAGGCCGCGCAGGCCGCCCAGCGGCAACGCATCGAGGCAGAAGCACGCCCCGGTGAATCGTGGCA
AGCGGCCGCTGATCGAATCCGCAAAGAATCCCGGCAACCGCCGGCAGCCGGTGCGTCGTCGATTAGGAAG
CCGCCCAAGGGCGACGAGCAACCAGATTTTTTCGTTCCGATGCTCTATGACGTGGGCACCCGCGATAGTC
GCAGCATCATGGACGTGGCCGTTTTCCGTCTGTCGAAGCGTGACCGACGAGCTGGCGAGGTGATCCGCTA
CGAGCTTCCAGACGGGCACGTAGAGGTTTCCGCAGGGCCGGCCGGCATGGCCAGTGTGTGGGATTACGAC
CTGGTACTGATGGCGGTTTCCCATCTAACCGAATCCATGAACCGATACCGGGAAGGGAAGGGAGACAAGC
CCGGCCGCGTGTTCCGTCCACACGTTGCGGACGTACTCAAGTTCTGCCGGCGAGCCGATGGCGGAAAGCA
GAAAGACGACCTGGTAGAAACCTGCATTCGGTTAAACACCACGCACGTTGCCATGCAGCGTACGAAGAAG
GCCAAGAACGGCCGCCTGGTGACGGTATCCGAGGGTGAAGCCTTGATTAGCCGCTACAAGATCGTAAAGA
GCGAAACCGGGCGGCCGGAGTACATCGAGATCGAGCTAGCTGATTGGATGTACCGCGAGATCACAGAAGG
CAAGAACCCGGACGTGCTGACGGTTCACCCCGATTACTTTTTGATCGATCCCGGCATCGGCCGTTTTCTC
TACCGCCTGGCACGCCGCGCCGCAGGCAAGGCAGAAGCCAGATGGTTGTTCAAGACGATCTACGAACGCA
GTGGCAGCGCCGGAGAGTTCAAGAAGTTCTGTTTCACCGTGCGCAAGCTGATCGGGTCAAATGACCTGCC
GGAGTACGATTTGAAGGAGGAGGCGGGGCAGGCTGGCCCGATCCTAGTCATGCGCTACCGCAACCTGATC
GAGGGCGAAGCATCCGCCGGTTCCTAATGTACGGAGCAGATGCTAGGGCAAATTGCCCTAGCAGGGGAAA
AAGGTCGAAAAAGCTTCTTTCCTGTGGATAGCACGTACATTGGGAACCCAAAGCCGTACATTGGGAACCG
GAACCCGTACATTGGGAACCCAAAGCCGTACATTGGGAACCGGTCACACATGTAAGTGACTGATATAAAA
GAGAAAAAAGGCGATTTTTCCGCCTAAAACTCTTTAAAACTTATTAAAACTCTTAAAACCCGCCTGGCCT
GTGCATAACTGTCTGGCCAGCGCACAGCCGAACAGCTGCAAAAAGCGCCCACATCAAGGCTCCGAGTGCG
CGGAACCCCTATTTGTTTATTTTTCTAAATACATTCAAATATGTATCCGCTCATGAGACAATAACCCTGA
TAAATGCTTCAATAATATTGAAAAAGGAAGAGTATGGCTAAAATGAGAATATCACCGGAATTGAAAAAAC
TGATCGAAAAATACCGCTGCGTAAAAGATACGGAAGGAATGTCTCCTGCTAAGGTATATAAGCTGGTGGG
AGAAAATGAAAACCTATATTTAAAAATGACGGACAGCCGGTATAAAGGGACCACCTATGATGTGGAACGG
GAAAAGGACATGATGCTATGGCTGGAAGGAAAGCTGCCTGTTCCAAAGGTCCTGCACTTTGAACGGCATG
ATGGCTGGAGCAATCTGCTCATGAGTGAGGCCGATGGCGTCCTTTGCTCGGAAGAGTATGAAGATGAACA
AAGCCCTGAAAAGATTATCGAGCTGTATGCGGAGTGCATCAGGCTCTTTCACTCCATCGACATATCGGAT
TGTCCCTATACGAATAGCTTAGACAGCCGCTTAGCCGAATTGGATTACTTACTGAATAACGATCTGGCCG
ATGTGGATTGCGAAAACTGGGAAGAGGACACTCCATTTAAAGATCCGCGCGAGCTGTATGATTTTTTAAA
GACGGAAAAGCCCGAAGAGGAACTTGTCTTTTCCCACGGCGACCTGGGAGACAGCAACATCTTTGTGAAA
GATGGCAAAGTAAGTGGCTTTATTGATCTTGGGAGAAGCGGCAGGGCGGACAAGTGGTATGACATTGCCT
TCTGCGTCCGGTCGCTCAGGGAGGATATCGGGGAAGAACAGTATGTCGAGCTATTTTTTGACTTACTGGG
GATCAAGCCTGATTGGGAGAAAATAAAATATTATATTTTACTGGATGAATTGTTTTAGCTGTCAGACCAA
GTTTACTCATATATACTTTAGATTGATTTAAAACTTCATTTTTAATTTAAAAGGATCTAGGTGAAGATCC
TTTTTGATAATCTCATGACCAAAATCCCTTAACGTGAGTTTTCGTTCTAGCTGTAACCTCGAAGCGTTTC
ACTTGTAACAACGATTGAGAATTTTTGTCATAAAATTGAAATACTTGGTTCGCATTTTTGTCATCCGCGG
TCAGCCGCAATTCTGACGAACTGCCCATTTAGCTGGAGATGATTGTACATCCTTCACGTGAAAATTTCTC
AAGCGCTGTGAACAAGGGTTCAGATTTTAGATTGAAAGGTGAGCCGTTGAAACACGTTCTTCTTGTCGAT
GACGACGTCGCTATGCGGCATCTTATTATTGAATACCTTACGATCCACGCCTTCAAAGTGACCGCGGTAG
CCGACAGCACCCAGTTCACAAGAGTACTCTCTTCCGCGACGGTCGATGTCGTGGTTGTTGATCTAGATTT
AGGTCGTGAAGATGGGCTCGAGATCGTTCGTAATCTGGCGGCAAAGTCTGATATTCCAATCATAATTATC
AGTGGCGACCGCCTTGAGGAGACGGATAAAGTTGTTGCACTCGAGCTAGGAGCAAGTGATTTTATCGCTA
AGCCGTTCAGTATCAGAGAGTTTCTAGCACGCATTCGGGTTGCCTTGCGCGTGCGCCCCAACGTTGTCCG
CTCCAAAGACCGACGGTCTTTTTGTTTTACTGACTGGACACTTAATCTCAGGCAACGTCGCTTGATGTCC
GAAGCTGGCGGTGAGGTGAAACTTACGGCAGGTGAGTTCAATCTTCTCCTCGCGTTTTTAGAGAAACCCC
GCGACGTTCTATCGCGCGAGCAACTTCTCATTGCCAGTCGAGTACGCGACGAGGAGGTTTATGACAGGAG
TATAGATGTTCTCATTTTGAGGCTGCGCCGCAAACTTGAGGCGGATCCGTCAAGCCCTCAACTGATAAAA
ACAGCAAGAGGTGCCGGTTATTTCTTTGACGCGGACGTGCAGGTTTCGCACGGGGGGACGATGGCAGCCT
GAGCCAATTGCATTTGCCTCTTAATTATCTGGCTCAAAGGGTGACTGAGGAGTAAGCGATGTGCCCATCA
CACTGACCACCAAGACGGGGGTTCGTTTTGAAGATCACCCTTCAGACCCAAGGCCAGTGTGCGTTGATCG
CGGCCACACTGCAAATTCACATACTGTCGATAAAGGGGCGTTGGACGAGAACCCATTCGTCAGGATACTG
GCTCGTGATCTCACTGAGCGTCAGACCCCGTAGAAAAGATCAAAGGATCTTCTTGAGATCCTTTTTTTCT
GCGCGTAATCTGCTGCTTGCAAACAAAAAAACCACCGCTACCAGCGGTGGTTTGTTTGCCGGATCAAGAG
CTACCAACTCTTTTTCCGAAGGTAACTGGCTTCAGCAGAGCGCAGATACCAAATACTGTTCTTCTAGTGT
AGCCGTAGTTAGGCCACCACTTCAAGAACTCTGTAGCACCGCCTACATACCTCGCTCTGCTAATCCTGTT
ACCAGTGGCTGCTGCCAGTGGCGATAAGTCGTGTCTTACCGGGTTGGACTCAAGACGATAGTTACCGGAT
AAGGCGCAGCGGTCGGGCTGAACGGGGGGTTCGTGCACACAGCCCAGCTTGGAGCGAACGACCTACACCG
AACTGAGATACCTACAGCGTGAGCTATGAGAAAGCGCCACGCTTCCCGAAGGGAGAAAGGCGGACAGGTA
TCCGGTAAGCGGCAGGGTCGGAACAGGAGAGCGCACGAGGGAGCTTCCAGGGGGAAACGCCTGGTATCTT
TATAGTCCTGTCGGGTTTCGCCACCTCTGACTTGAGCGTCGATTTTTGTGATGCTCGTCAGGGGGGCGGA
GCCTATGGAAAAACGCCAGCAACGCGGCCTTTTTACGGTTCCTGCTCGGATCTGTTGGACCGGACAGTAG
TCATGGTTGATGGGCTGCCTGTATCGAGTGGTGATTTTGTGCCGAGCTGCCGGTCGGGGAGCTGTTGGCT
GGCTGGTGGCAGGATATATTGTGGTGTAAACAAATTGACGCTTAGACAACTTAATAACACATTGCGGACG
TTTTTAATGTACTGGGGTTGAACACTCTGTGCCGAATTCGGATCCGGAGAGCGGAGAATTAAGGGAGTCA
CGTTATGACCCCCGCCGATGACGCGGGACAAGCCGTTTTACGTTTGGAACTGACAGAACCGCAACGTTGA
AGGAGCCACTCAGCCGCGGGTTTCTGGAGTTTAATGAGCTAAGCACATACGTCAGAAACCATTATTGCGC
GTTCAAAAGTCGCCTAAGGTCACTATCAGCTAGCAAATATTTCTTGTCAAAAATGCTCCACTGACGTTCC
ATAAATTCCCCTCGGTATCCAATTAGAGTCTCATATTCACTCTCATACTGTATTTTTACAACAATTACCA
ACAACAACAAACAACAAACAACATTACAATTACTATTTACAATTACAATGACTTCTAAGGTTTATGATCC
TGAACAAAGAAAGAGAATGATTACTGGACCTCAATGGTGGGCTAGATGTAAGCAAATGAATGTTCTTGAT
TCTTTTATTAATTATTATGATTCTGAAAAGCATGCTGAAAATGCTGTTATTTTTCTTCATGGAAATGCTG
CTTCTTCTTATCTTTGGAGACATGTTGTTCCACATATTGAACCAGTTGCTAGATGTATTATTCCAGATCT
TATTGGTATGGGAAAGTCTGGTAAGTCTGGTAATGGTTCTTATAGACTTCTTGATCATTATAAGTATCTT
ACTGCTTGGTTTGAACTTCTTAATCTTCCAAAGAAGATTATTTTTGTTGGACATGATTGGGGTGCTTGTT
TGGCTTTTCATTATTCTTATGAACATCAAGATAAGATTAAGGCTATTGTTCATGCTGAATCTGTTGTTGA
TGTTATTGAATCTTGGGATGAATGGCCTGATATTGAAGAAGATATTGCTTTGATTAAGTCTGAAGAAGGA
GAAAAGATGGTTTTGGAAAATAATTTCTTTGTTGAAACTATGTTGCCATCTAAGATTATGAGAAAGCTTG
AACCAGAAGAATTTGCTGCTTATCTTGAACCATTTAAGGAAAAGGGTGAAGTTAGAAGGCCAACTCTTTC
TTGGCCTAGAGAAATTCCTCTTGTTAAGGGTGGTAAGCCTGATGTTGTTCAAATTGTTAGAAATTATAAT
GCTTATCTTAGAGCTTCTGATGATCTTCCAAAGATGTTTATTGAATCTGATCCAGGATTCTTTTCTAATG
CTATTGTTGAAGGTGCTAAGAAGTTTCCTAATACTGAATTTGTTAAGGTACTTCATGCTTCAACGTGTAA
CTTAAGAGATACTGTGTGAAATTTTATATTTCCATACATTTGCTTGACCTTTGCTTTTTGTCAATTTTTT
TCCCCTTACAGGTTAAGGGACTTCATTTTTCTCAAGAAGATGCTCCTGATGAAATGGGAAAGTATATTAA
GTCTTTTGTTGAAAGAGTTCTTAAGAATGAACAATGAGCTTGTCAAGCAGATCGTTCAAACATTTGGCAA
TAAAGTTTCTTAAGATTGAATCCTGTTGCCGGTCTTGCGATGATTATCATATAATTTCTGTTGAATTACG
TTAAGCATGTAATAATTAACATGTAATGCATGACGTTATTTATGAGATGGGTTTTTATGATTAGAGTCCC
GCAATTATACATTTAATACGCGATAGAAAACAAAATATAGCGCGCAAACTAGGATAAATTATCGCGCGCG
GTGTCATCTATGTTACTAGATCGACGCTGCAAGGTTTTGACGGGTTTACTAGAATTCGAGCTCAGCGGTC
CTGCTGAGCCTCGACATGTTGTCGCAAAATTCGCCCTGGACCCGCCCAACGATTTGTCGTCACTGTCAAG
GTTTGACCTGCACTTCATTTGGGGCCCACATACACCAAAAAAATGCTGCATAATTCTCGGGGCAGCAAGT
CGGTTACCCGGCCGCCGTGCTGGACCGGGTTGAATGGTGCCCGTAACTTTCGGTAGAGCGGACGGCCAAT
ACTCAACTTCAAGGAATCTCACCCATGCGCGCCGGCGGGGAACCGGAGTTCCCTTCAGTGAGCGTTATTA
GTTCGCCGCTCGGTGTGTCGTAGATACTAGCCCCTGGGGCACTTTTGAAATTTGAATAAGATTTATGTAA
TCAGTCTTTTAGGTTTGACCGGTTCTGCCGCTTTTTTTAAAATTGGATTTGTAATAATAAAACGCAATTG
TTTGTTATTGTGGCGCTCTATCATAGATGTCGCTATAAACCTATTCAGCACAATATATTGTTTTCATTTT
AATATTGTACATATAAGTAGTAGGGTACAATCAGTAAATTGAACGGAGAATATTATTCATAAAAATACGA
TAGTAACGGGTGATATATTCATTAGAATGAACCGAAACCGGCGGTAAGGATCTGAGCTACACATGCTCAG
GTTTTTTACAACGTGCACAACAGAATTGAAAGCAAATATCATGCGATCATAGGCTTCTCGCATATCTCAT
TAAAGCAGGACAAGCTTACAATTTGGACTTTCCGCCCTTCTTGGCCTTTATGAGGATCTCTCTGATTTTT
CTTGCGTCGAGTTTTCCGGTAAGACCTTTCGGTACTTCGTCCACAAACACAACTCCTCCGCGCAACTTTT
TCGCGGTTGTTACTTGACTGGCGACGTAATCCACGATCTCTTTTTCCGTCATCGTCTTTCCGTGCTCCAA
AACAACAACGGCGGCGGGAAGTTCACCGGCGTCATCGTCGGGCAGACCTGCCACGCCCGCGTCGAAGATG
TTGGGGTGTTGTAACAATATCGATTCCAATTCAGCGGGGGCCACCTGATATCCTTTGTATTTAATTAAAG
ACTTCAAGCGGTCAACTATGAAGAAGTGTTCGTCCTCGTCCCAGTAAGCTATGTCTCCAGAATGTAGCCA
TCCATCCTTGTCAATCAAGGCGTTGGTCGCTTCCGGATTGTTTACATAACCGGACATAATCATAGGTCCT
CTGACACATAATTCGCCTCTCTGATTAACGCCCAGCGTTTTCCCGGTATCCAGATCCACAACCTTCGCTT
CAAAAAATGGAACAACTTTACCGACCGCGCCCGGTTTATCATCCCCCTCGGGTGTAATCAGAATAGCTGA
TGTAGTCTCAGTGAGCCCATATCCTTGTCGTATCCCTGGAAGATGGAAGCGTTTTGCAACCGCTTCCCCG
ACTTCTTTCGAAAGAGGTGCGCCCCCAGAAGCAATTTCGTGTAAATTAGATAAATCGTATTTGTCAATCA
GAGTGCTTTTGGCGAAGAATGAAAATAGGGTTGGTACTAGCAACGCACTTTGAATTTTGTAATCCTGAAG
GGATCGTAAAAACAGCTCTTCTTCAAATCTATACATTAAGACGACTCGAAATCCACATATCAAATATCCG
AGTGTAGTAAACATTCCAAAACCGTGATGGAATGGAACAACACTTAAAATCGCAGTATCCGGAATGATTT
GATTGCCAAAAATAGGATCTCTGGCATGCGAGAATCTGACGCAGGCAGTTCTATGCGGAAGGGCCACACC
CTTAGGTAACCCAGTAGATCCAGAGGAATTCATTATCAGTGCAATTGTTTTGTCACGATCAAAGGACTCT
GGTACAAAATCGTATTCATTAAAACCGGGAGGTAGATGAGATGTGACGAACGTGTACATCGACTGAAATC
CCTGGTAATCCGTTTTAGAATCCATGATAATAATTTTCTGGATTATTGGTAATTTTTTTTGCACGTTCAA
AATTTTTTGCAACCCCTTTTTGGAAACAAACACTACGGTAGGCTGCGAAATGTTCATACTGTTGAGCAAT
TCACGTTCATTATAAATGTCGTTCGCGGGCGCAACTGCAACTCCGATAAATAACGCGCCCAACACCGGCA
TAAAGAATTGAAGAGAGTTTTCACTGCATACGACGATTCTGTGATTTGTATTCAGCCCATATCGTTTCAT
AGCTTCTGCCAACCGAACGGACATTTCGAAGTATTCCGCGTACGTGATGTTCACCTGCACATCAACAAAT
TTTGGTCATATATTAGAAAAGTTATAAATTAAAATATACACACTTATAAACTACAGAAAAGCAATTGCTA
TATACTACATTCTTTTATTTTGAAAAAAATATTTGAAATATTATATTACTACTAATTAATGATAATTATT
ATATATATATCAAAGGTAGAAGCAGAAACTTACCTCGATATGTGCATCTGTAAAAGCAATTGTTCCAGGA
ACCAGGGCGT
