>Addgene plasmid #203902 | pUN1310 - pL2_pNOS-RLUC-tNOS_tOCS-FLUC-pDAT | depositor partial sequence | sequence record 395293 | DAT promoter and 5'UTR
TGTTCAAACTATCAAATTCCAAGTGTTTGTATTGTCCTCTCAAACTCATCATAAGCAAAAAGCTAAGCAT
CCAACCATAAAACATTACCCTCTTCACCTAGAAACTTTCATGAACGGATATTGCTTACAAAATGTGTCTT
GAATTAGAACCTTCCAATTCAGAAACATTATAGGTGTATCTTCCCACTTATAATATTAGACATAAAAATA
AGAAATATATAAATGTTATGAATTTGATGAACGCGTCATAATTGAATATTTAGAATAATAATACAATATA
AGGTAGAATAATAAAGTGAAGAGAAAACGAAGTAGAGAGAAAGTAAAACTAAAAAATCAAATCTGGATCA
TATTATTAATATTTTTCGTAAGACATATTTATAGATTTAAGATACAATAGATTACAAAACCATAAAAGAA
ATGTAATTTGTCATTAGAAGGACAAAATCCAATTAGAATTGAACTTTGAGAGTTCTAGTTCCCTTTAAAT
AATATATTTGAACATCTATTATGTGTACATTAATTCAATAACATTCCCTTTTTGTATTTATTATGCTAAT
TTCTTGCTGTGAATGTTCCTTTTTTCTTTATGAGTTTAACAAAGATTTAGATAATTATGAGAGATTTTAA
AGTATTTTTTCAATTTTTAACATTGAAATAATTTAGAAATGAAATATAATTATTAGTAATTCTCACACTT
TGAAGAGAATATTTTTATTGATTTATGTAAAATTTATTTCCAATACTTTCTCAACTAATATTCATTACAT
GACTACACATCTACTTTATCTTTGACTTTTAGTTATTATATATATATATATATATATTTAATACTCTTCA
AAAGAAAAAACAACTGATTTATGTCATAGGAACTAAAACCAAAACCATTCTGGCCACAAAAAAAATGAAA
GTATCATAAGAACGTTGGGTGGGATGGGCAACTGGATAGCCTATATATAAGTGTTGTGTGTTGGGGTCTG
AATATATAACAGCAAGCAAA
